>Addgene plasmid #242031 | Cp PS Intein dCas9-VPR | addgene full sequence | sequence record 483129 | Addgene NGS Result
CGTTACATAACTTACGGTAAATGGCCCGCCTGGCTGACCGCCCAACGACCCCCGCCCATTGACGTCAATA
ATGACGAATGTTCCCATAGTAACGCCAATAGGGACTTTCCATTGACGTCAATGGGTGGAGTATTTACGGT
AAACTGCCCACTTGGCAGTACATCAAGTGTATCATATGCCAAGTACGCCCCCTATTGACGTCAATGACGG
TAAATGGCCCGCCTGGCATTATGCCCAGTACATGACCTTATGGGACTTTCCTACTTGGCAGTACATCTAC
GTATTAGTCATCGCTATTACCATGGTGATGCGGTTTTGGCAGTACATCAATGGGCGTGGATAGCGGTTTG
ACTCACGGGGATTTCCAAGTCTCCACCCCATTGACGTCAATGGGAGTTTGTTTTGGCACCAAAATCAACG
GGACTTTCCAAAATGTCGTAACAACTCCGCCCCATTGACGCAAATGGGCGGTAGGCGTGTACGGTGGGAG
GTCTATATAAGCAGAGCTGGTTTAGTGAACCGTCAGATCCGCTAGCACCATGGCTGGAGACATGAGAGCT
GCCAACCTTTGGCCAAGCCCGCTCATGATCAAACGCTCTAAGAAGAACAGCCTGGCCTTGTCCCTGACGG
CCGACCAGATGGTCAGTGCCTTGTTGGATGCTGAGCCCCCCATACTCTATTCCGAGTATGATCCTACCAG
ACCCTTCAGTGAAGCTTCGATGATGGGCTTACTGACCAACCTGGCAGACAGGGAGCTGGTTCACATGATC
AACTGGGCGAAGAGGGTGCCAGGCTTTGTGGATTTGACCCTCCATGATCAGGTCCACCTTCTAGAATGTG
CCTGGCTAGAGATCCTGATGATTGGTCTCGTCTGGCGCTCCATGGAGCACCCAGTGAAGCTACTGTTTGC
TCCTAACTTGCTCTTGGACAGGAACCAGGGAAAATGTGTAGAGGGCATGGTGGAGATCTTCGACATGCTG
CTGGCTACATCATCTCGGTTCCGCATGATGAATCTGCAGGGAGAGGAGTTTGTGTGCCTCAAATCTATTA
TTTTGCTTAATTCTGGAGTGTACACATTTCTGTCCAGCACCCTGAAGTCTCTGGAAGAGAAGGACCATAT
CCACCGAGTCCTGGACAAGATCACAGACACTTTGATCCACCTGATGGCCAAGGCAGGCCTGACCCTGCAG
CAGCAGCACCAGCGGCTGGCCCAGCTCCTCCTCATCCTCTCCCACATCAGGCACATGAGTAACAAAGGCA
TGGAGCATCTGTACAGCATGAAGTGCAAGAACGTGGTGCCCCTCTATGACCTGCTGCTGGAGGCGGCGGA
CGCCCACCGCCTACATGCGCCCACTAGCCGTGGAGGGGCATCCGTGGAGGAGACGGACCAAAGCCACTTG
GCCACTGCGGGCTCTACTTCATCGCATTCCTTGCAAAAGTATTACATCACGGGGGAGGCAGAGGGTTTCC
CTGCCACAGCTGGGGGTGGTGGATCAGGAGGTGGTGGATCAGGAGGAGGTGGTTCTGGTGGAGGAGGTTC
TACCGGTGAAATGATGCTGAAAAAAATCCTGAAAATCGAGGAACTGGATGAACGCGGTACCGGCAGCGGA
GGTCATACCTTGTATGCGCCGGGGGGTTATGACATCATGGGTTACCTCATACAGATCATGAATAGGCCGA
ACCCACAAGTGGAACTCGGACCCGTCGATACCTCCTGCGCTCTCATTCTGTGTGACCTTAAGCAGAAGGA
TACCCCTATCGTGTACGCCTCCGAGGCATTTCTGTACATGACAGGGTACTCGAACGCCGAAGTGCTGGGA
CGGAACTGCCGCTTCCTGCAAAGCCCGGATGGAATGGTGAAGCCTAAGTCAACCCGCAAATACGTGGACT
CCAACACTATCAACACCATGCGCAAGGCCATTGACCGCAATGCTGAGGTGCAAGTGGAAGTGGTGAACTT
CAAGAAGAATGGACAGCGCTTCGTCAACTTCCTGACTATGATCCCCGTGCGCGACGAGACCGGCGAATAT
CGGTACAGCATGGGGTTTCAGTGTGAGACAGAGGGCGGCTCAGGAGGCAGCGGCGGTTCTGGAGGTTCCG
GTGGCGGCTCAGGAGGTAGCGGAGGGTCTCACACTCTTTACGCCCCTGGAGGATACGACATTATGGGATA
TTTGATTCAGATTATGAACCGCCCAAACCCTCAGGTCGAACTGGGGCCTGTGGACACGTCATGTGCCCTG
ATCCTGTGCGATCTGAAGCAAAAGGACACTCCGATTGTCTACGCCTCGGAAGCCTTCTTGTATATGACCG
GATACAGCAATGCAGAGGTGCTCGGTAGGAACTGCAGATTCCTGCAGTCCCCCGACGGGATGGTGAAACC
AAAGTCCACTCGCAAATATGTGGACTCGAACACGATCAATACAATGCGGAAGGCCATCGACCGGAACGCC
GAGGTCCAGGTGGAGGTGGTCAACTTTAAGAAGAACGGCCAGCGGTTCGTGAACTTTCTCACCATGATTC
CGGTCCGGGATGAAACCGGAGAGTACAGATACTCCATGGGATTCCAGTGCGAAACCGAAGGGTCAGGATC
CGAACTGATTGATATTGAAGTTAGCGGTAACCACCTGTTCTATGCCAATGATATTCTGACCCATAATAGC
TCGAGCATGGACAAGAAGTACTCCATTGGGCTCGCTATCGGCACAAACAGCGTCGGCTGGGCCGTCATTA
CGGACGAGTACAAGGTGCCGAGCAAAAAATTCAAAGTTCTGGGCAATACCGATCGCCACAGCATAAAGAA
GAACCTCATTGGCGCCCTCCTGTTCGACTCCGGGGAGACGGCCGAAGCCACGCGGCTCAAAAGAACAGCA
CGGCGCAGATATACCCGCAGAAAGAATCGGATCTGCTACCTGCAGGAGATCTTTAGTAATGAGATGGCTA
AGGTGGATGACTCTTTCTTCCATAGGCTGGAGGAGTCCTTTTTGGTGGAGGAGGATAAAAAGCACGAGCG
CCACCCAATCTTTGGCAATATCGTGGACGAGGTGGCGTACCATGAAAAGTACCCAACCATATATCATCTG
AGGAAGAAGCTTGTAGACAGTACTGATAAGGCTGACTTGCGGTTGATCTATCTCGCGCTGGCGCATATGA
TCAAATTTCGGGGACACTTCCTCATCGAGGGGGACCTGAACCCAGACAACAGCGATGTCGACAAACTCTT
TATCCAACTGGTTCAGACTTACAATCAGCTTTTCGAAGAGAACCCGATCAACGCATCCGGAGTTGACGCC
AAAGCAATCCTGAGCGCTAGGCTGTCCAAATCCCGGCGGCTCGAAAACCTCATCGCACAGCTCCCTGGGG
AGAAGAAGAACGGCCTGTTTGGTAATCTTATCGCCCTGTCACTCGGGCTGACCCCCAACTTTAAATCTAA
CTTCGACCTGGCCGAAGATGCCAAGCTTCAACTGAGCAAAGACACCTACGATGATGATCTCGACAATCTG
CTGGCCCAGATCGGCGACCAGTACGCAGACCTTTTTTTGGCGGCAAAGAACCTGTCAGACGCCATTCTGC
TGAGTGATATTCTGCGAGTGAACACGGAGATCACCAAAGCTCCGCTGAGCGCTAGTATGATCAAGCGCTA
TGATGAGCACCACCAAGACTTGACTTTGCTGAAGGCCCTTGTCAGACAGCAACTGCCTGAGAAGTACAAG
GAAATTTTCTTCGATCAGTCTAAAAATGGCTACGCCGGATACATTGACGGCGGAGCAAGCCAGGAGGAAT
TTTACAAATTTATTAAGCCCATCTTGGAAAAAATGGACGGCACCGAGGAGCTGCTGGTAAAGCTTAACAG
AGAAGATCTGTTGCGCAAACAGCGCACTTTCGACAATGGAAGCATCCCCCACCAGATTCACCTGGGCGAA
CTGCACGCTATCCTCAGGCGGCAAGAGGATTTCTACCCCTTTTTGAAAGATAACAGGGAAAAGATTGAGA
AAATCCTCACATTTCGGATACCCTACTATGTAGGCCCCCTCGCCCGGGGAAATTCCAGATTCGCGTGGAT
GACTCGCAAATCAGAAGAGACCATCACTCCCTGGAACTTCGAGGAAGTCGTGGATAAGGGGGCCTCTGCC
CAGTCCTTCATCGAAAGGATGACTAACTTTGATAAAAATCTGCCTAACGAAAAGGTGCTTCCTAAACACT
CTCTGCTGTACGAGTACTTCACAGTTTATAACGAGCTCACCAAGGTCAAATACGTCACAGAAGGGATGAG
AAAGCCAGCATTCCTGTCTGGAGAGCAGAAGAAAGCTATCGTGGACCTCCTCTTCAAGACGAACCGGAAA
GTTACCGTGAAACAGCTCAAAGAAGACTATTTCAAAAAGATTGAATGTTTCGACTCTGTTGAAATCAGCG
GAGTGGAGGATCGCTTCAACGCATCCCTGGGAACGTATCACGATCTCCTGAAAATCATTAAAGACAAGGA
CTTCCTGGACAATGAGGAGAACGAGGACATTCTTGAGGACATTGTCCTCACCCTTACGTTGTTTGAAGAT
AGGGAGATGATTGAAGAACGCTTGAAAACTTACGCTCATCTCTTCGACGACAAAGTCATGAAACAGCTCA
AGAGGCGCCGATATACAGGATGGGGGCGGCTGTCAAGAAAACTGATCAATGGGATCCGAGACAAGCAGAG
TGGAAAGACAATCCTGGATTTTCTTAAGTCCGATGGATTTGCCAACCGGAACTTCATGCAGTTGATCCAT
GATGACTCTCTCACCTTTAAGGAGGACATCCAGAAAGCACAAGTTTCTGGCCAGGGGGACAGTCTTCACG
AGCACATCGCTAATCTTGCAGGTAGCCCAGCTATCAAAAAGGGAATACTGCAGACCGTTAAGGTCGTGGA
TGAACTCGTCAAAGTAATGGGAAGGCATAAGCCCGAGAATATCGTTATCGAGATGGCCCGAGAGAACCAA
ACTACCCAGAAGGGACAGAAGAACAGTAGGGAAAGGATGAAGAGGATTGAAGAGGGTATAAAAGAACTGG
GGTCCCAAATCCTTAAGGAACACCCAGTTGAAAACACCCAGCTTCAGAATGAGAAGCTCTACCTGTACTA
CCTGCAGAACGGCAGGGACATGTACGTGGATCAGGAACTGGACATCAATCGGCTCTCCGACTACGACGTG
GCTGCTATCGTGCCCCAGTCTTTTCTCAAAGATGATTCTATTGATAATAAAGTGTTGACAAGATCCGATA
AAGCTAGAGGGAAGAGTGATAACGTCCCCTCAGAAGAAGTTGTCAAGAAAATGAAAAATTATTGGCGGCA
GCTGCTGAACGCCAAACTGATCACACAACGGAAGTTCGATAATCTGACTAAGGCTGAACGAGGTGGCCTG
TCTGAGTTGGATAAAGCCGGCTTCATCAAAAGGCAGCTTGTTGAGACACGCCAGATCACCAAGCACGTGG
CCCAAATTCTCGATTCACGCATGAACACCAAGTACGATGAAAATGACAAACTGATTCGAGAGGTGAAAGT
TATTACTCTGAAGTCTAAGCTGGTCTCAGATTTCAGAAAGGACTTTCAGTTTTATAAGGTGAGAGAGATC
AACAATTACCACCATGCGCATGATGCCTACCTGAATGCAGTGGTAGGCACTGCACTTATCAAAAAATATC
CCAAGCTTGAATCTGAATTTGTTTACGGAGACTATAAAGTGTACGATGTTAGGAAAATGATCGCAAAGTC
TGAGCAGGAAATAGGCAAGGCCACCGCTAAGTACTTCTTTTACAGCAATATTATGAATTTTTTCAAGACC
GAGATTACACTGGCCAATGGAGAGATTCGGAAGCGACCACTTATCGAAACAAACGGAGAAACAGGAGAAA
TCGTGTGGGACAAGGGTAGGGATTTCGCGACAGTCCGGAAGGTCCTGTCCATGCCGCAGGTGAACATCGT
TAAAAAGACCGAAGTACAGACCGGAGGCTTCTCCAAGGAAAGTATCCTCCCGAAAAGGAACAGCGACAAG
CTGATCGCACGCAAAAAAGATTGGGACCCCAAGAAATACGGCGGATTCGATTCTCCTACAGTCGCTTACA
GTGTACTGGTTGTGGCCAAAGTGGAGAAAGGGAAGTCTAAAAAACTCAAAAGCGTCAAGGAACTGCTGGG
CATCACAATCATGGAGCGATCAAGCTTCGAAAAAAACCCCATCGACTTTCTCGAGGCGAAAGGATATAAA
GAGGTCAAAAAAGACCTCATCATTAAGCTTCCCAAGTACTCTCTCTTTGAGCTTGAAAACGGCCGGAAAC
GAATGCTCGCTAGTGCGGGCGAGCTGCAGAAAGGTAACGAGCTGGCACTGCCCTCTAAATACGTTAATTT
CTTGTATCTGGCCAGCCACTATGAAAAGCTCAAAGGGTCTCCCGAAGATAATGAGCAGAAGCAGCTGTTC
GTGGAACAACACAAACACTACCTTGATGAGATCATCGAGCAAATAAGCGAATTCTCCAAAAGAGTGATCC
TCGCCGACGCTAACCTCGATAAGGTGCTTTCTGCTTACAATAAGCACAGGGATAAGCCCATCAGGGAGCA
GGCAGAAAACATTATCCACTTGTTTACTCTGACCAACTTGGGCGCGCCTGCAGCCTTCAAGTACTTCGAC
ACCACCATAGACAGAAAGCGGTACACCTCTACAAAGGAGGTCCTGGACGCCACACTGATTCATCAGTCAA
TTACGGGGCTCTATGAAACAAGAATCGACCTCTCTCAGCTCGGTGGAGACAGCAGGGCTGACGGAGGCGG
TGGGTCTGGATCGCCAGGGATCCGTCGACTTGACGCGTTGATATCAACAAGTTTGTACAAAAAAGCAGGC
TACAAAGAGGCCAGCGGTTCCGGACGGGCTGACGCATTGGACGATTTTGATCTGGATATGCTGGGAAGTG
ACGCCCTCGATGATTTTGACCTTGACATGCTTGGTTCGGATGCCCTTGATGACTTTGACCTCGACATGCT
CGGCAGTGACGCCCTTGATGATTTCGACCTGGACATGCTGATTAACTCTAGAGGTTCCGGATCTGGCGGT
GGGGGAAGCACGCGTGGTAGCCAGTACCTGCCCGACACCGACGACCGGCACCGGATCGAGGAAAAGCGGA
AGCGGACCTACGAGACATTCAAGAGCATCATGAAGAAGTCCCCCTTCAGCGGCCCCACCGACCCTAGACC
TCCACCTAGAAGAATCGCCGTGCCCAGCAGATCCAGCGCCAGCGTGCCAAAACCTGCCCCCCAGCCTTAC
CCCTTCACCAGCAGCCTGAGCACCATCAACTACGACGAGTTCCCTACCATGGTGTTCCCCAGCGGCCAGA
TCTCTCAGGCCTCTGCTCTGGCTCCAGCCCCTCCTCAGGTGCTGCCTCAGGCTCCTGCTCCTGCACCAGC
TCCAGCCATGGTGTCTGCACTGGCTCAGGCACCAGCACCCGTGCCTGTGCTGGCTCCTGGACCTCCACAG
GCTGTGGCTCCACCAGCCCCTAAACCTACACAGGCCGGCGAGGGCACACTGTCTGAAGCTCTGCTGCAGC
TGCAGTTCGACGACGAGGATCTGGGAGCCCTGCTGGGAAACAGCACCGATCCTGCCGTGTTCACCGACCT
GGCCAGCGTGGACAACAGCGAGTTCCAGCAGCTGCTGAACCAGGGCATCCCTGTGGCCCCTCACACCACC
GAGCCCATGCTGATGGAATACCCCGAGGCCATCACCCGGCTCGTGACAGGCGCTCAGAGGCCTCCTGATC
CAGCTCCTGCCCCTCTGGGAGCACCAGGCCTGCCTAATGGACTGCTGTCTGGCGACGAGGACTTCAGCTC
TATCGCCGATATGGATTTCTCAGCCTTGCTGGGCTCTGGCAGCGGCAGCCGGGATTCCAGGGAAGGGATG
TTTTTGCCGAAGCCTGAGGCCGGCTCCGCTATTAGTGACGTGTTTGAGGGCCGCGAGGTGTGCCAGCCAA
AACGAATCCGGCCATTTCATCCTCCAGGAAGTCCATGGGCCAACCGCCCACTCCCCGCCAGCCTCGCACC
AACACCAACCGGTCCAGTACATGAGCCAGTCGGGTCACTGACCCCGGCACCAGTCCCTCAGCCACTGGAT
CCAGCGCCCGCAGTGACTCCCGAGGCCAGTCACCTGTTGGAGGATCCCGATGAAGAGACGAGCCAGGCTG
TCAAAGCCCTTCGGGAGATGGCCGATACTGTGATTCCCCAGAAGGAAGAGGCTGCAATCTGTGGCCAAAT
GGACCTTTCCCATCCGCCCCCAAGGGGCCATCTGGATGAGCTGACAACCACACTTGAGTCCATGACCGAG
GATCTGAACCTGGACTCACCCCTGACCCCGGAATTGAACGAGATTCTGGATACCTTCCTGAACGACGAGT
GCCTCTTGCATGCCATGCATATCAGCACAGGACTGTCCATCTTCGACACATCTCTGTTTACTAGTGGAGG
GTCAGGGGCTGGAGGGTCGGGGGCAGGCGGTTCGGGAGCCGGAGGATCTGGAGGGGGTGGTTCGGGTGGT
GGTGGTAGCGGCTACTGCCTGGACCTGAAGACCCAGGTGCAGACCCCCCAGGGCATGAAGGAGATCAGCA
ACATCCAGGTGGGCGACCTGGTGCTGAGCAACACCGGCTACAACGAGGTGCTGAACGTGTTCCCCAAGAG
CAAGAAGAAGAGCTACAAGATCACCCTGGAGGACGGCAAGGAGATCATCTGCAGCGAGGAGCACCTGTTC
CCCACCCAGACCGGCGAGATGAACATCAGCGGCGGCCTGAAGGAGGGCATGTGCCTGTACGTGAAGGGCG
GCTCCGGAGGAGGTAGTGGCGGAGGGAGTGGTGGGAGTGGCTCTGGTTCAGGCAGTGGTTCTGCAGGCGA
TATGCGGGCCGCTAATTTGTGGCCTTCTCCTTTGATGATTAAGAGAAGTAAAAAAAATTCCTTGGCTCTG
AGCTTGACCGCTGATCAAATGGTGTCCGCTCTCCTCGACGCCGAACCTCCTATCTTGTACAGCGAATACG
ACCCCACACGGCCATTTAGCGAGGCCTCAATGATGGGACTGCTTACAAATCTCGCTGATAGAGAACTCGT
GCATATGATTAATTGGGCCAAACGGGTCCCCGGATTCGTCGACCTGACTCTGCATGACCAAGTGCATCTC
TTGGAGTGCGCATGGCTGGAAATTCTCATGATCGGCCTGGTGTGGCGGAGCATGGAACATCCTGTCAAAC
TGCTCTTCGCCCCCAATCTGCTGCTGGATCGGAATCAAGGCAAGTGCGTGGAAGGAATGGTCGAAATTTT
TGATATGCTCCTCGCCACCAGCAGCAGGTTTAGAATGATGAACCTCCAAGGCGAAGAGTTCGTCTGTCTG
AAGAGCATCATCCTGCTGAACAGCGGGGTCTATACCTTCCTAAGTAGTACATTAAAAAGTTTGGAGGAAA
AAGATCACATTCATCGGGTGCTCGATAAAATTACCGATACCCTAATTCATCTCATGGCTAAAGCCGGACT
CACACTCCAACAACAACATCAAAGACTCGCTCAACTGTTACTGATTCTGAGCCATATTAGACATATGAGC
AATAAGGGAATGGAACACCTCTATTCCATGAAATGTAAAAATGTCGTCCCTCTGTACGATCTCCTCCTCG
AAGCCGCCGATGCTCATAGGCTGCACGCCCCTACCTCCAGAGGCGGAGCCAGCGTCGAAGAAACCGATCA
GTCCCATCTGGCTACCGCCGGAAGCACCTCCAGCCACAGCCTTCAGAAATACTATATTACCGGCGAAGCC
GAAGGCTTTCCCGCTACCGCCTAAAGCGGCCGCGACTCTAGATCATAATCAGCCATACCACATTTGTAGA
GGTTTTACTTGCTTTAAAAAACCTCCCACACCTCCCCCTGAACCTGAAACATAAAATGAATGCAATTGTT
GTTGTTAACTTGTTTATTGCAGCTTATAATGGTTACAAATAAAGCAATAGCATCACAAATTTCACAAATA
AAGCATTTTTTTCACTGCATTCTAGTTGTGGTTTGTCCAAACTCATCAATGTATCTTAAGGCGTAAATTG
TAAGCGTTAATATTTTGTTAAAATTCGCGTTAAATTTTTGTTAAATCAGCTCATTTTTTAACCAATAGGC
CGAAATCGGCAAAATCCCTTATAAATCAAAAGAATAGACCGAGATAGGGT
[37 nt withheld, positions 10201-10237]
AAAGAACGTGGACTCCAACGTCAAAGG
[49 nt withheld, positions 10265-10313]
T
[91 nt withheld, positions 10315-10405]
G
[124 nt withheld, positions 10407-10530]
CAGGTGGCACTTTTCGGGGAAATGTGCGCGGAACCCCTATTTGTTTATTTTTCTAAATACATTCAAATAT
GTATCCGCTCATGAGACAATAACCCTGATAAATGCTTCAATAATATTGAAAAAGGAAGAGTCCTGAGGCG
GAAAGAACCAGCTGTGGAATGTGTGTCAGTTAGGGTGTGGAAAGTCCCCAGGCTCCCCAGCAGGCAGAAG
TATGCAAAGCATGCATCTCAATTAGTCAGCAACCAGGTGTGGAAAGTCCCCAGGCTCCCCAGCAGGCAGA
AGTATGCAAAGCATGCATCTCAATTAGTCAGCAACCATAGTCCCGCCCCTAACTCCGCCCATCCCGCCCC
TAACTCCGCCCAGTTCCGCCCATTCTCCGCCCCATGGCTGACTAATTTTTTTTATTTATGCAGAGGCCGA
GGCCGCCTCGGCCTCTGAGCTATTCCAGAAGTAGTGAGGAGGCTTTTTTGGAGGCCTAGGCTTTTGCAAA
GATCGATCAAGAGACAGGATGAGGATCGTTTCGCATGATTGAACAAGATGGATTGCACGCAGGTTCTCCG
GCCGCTTGGGTGGAGAGGCTATTCGGCTATGACTGGGCACAACAGACAATCGGCTGCTCTGATGCCGCCG
TGTTCCGGCTGTCAGCGCAGGGGCGCCCGGTTCTTTTTGTCAAGACCGACCTGTCCGGTGCCCTGAATGA
ACTGCAAGACGAGGCAGCGCGGCTATCGTGGCTGGCCACGACGGGCGTTCCTTGCGCAGCTGTGCTCGAC
GTTGTCACTGAAGCGGGAAGGGACTGGCTGCTATTGGGCGAAGTGCCGGGGCAGGATCTCCTGTCATCTC
ACCTTGCTCCTGCCGAGAAAGTATCCATCATGGCTGATGCAATGCGGCGGCTGCATACGCTTGATCCGGC
TACCTGCCCATTCGACCACCAAGCGAAACATCGCATCGAGCGAGCACGTACTCGGATGGAAGCCGGTCTT
GTCGATCAGGATGATCTGGACGAAGAGCATCAGGGGCTCGCGCCAGCCGAACTGTTCGCCAGGCTCAAGG
CGAGCATGCCCGACGGCGAGGATCTCGTCGTGACCCATGGCGATGCCTGCTTGCCGAATATCATGGTGGA
AAATGGCCGCTTTTCTGGATTCATCGACTGTGGCCGGCTGGGTGTGGCGGACCGCTATCAGGACATAGCG
TTGGCTACCCGTGATATTGCTGAAGAGCTTGGCGGCGAATGGGCTGACCGCTTCCTCGTGCTTTACGGTA
TCGCCGCTCCCGATTCGCAGCGCATCGCCTTCTATCGCCTTCTTGACGAGTTCTTCTGAGCGGGACTCTG
GGGTTCGAAATGACCGACCAAGCGACGCCCAACCTGCCATCACGAGATTTCGATTCCACCGCCGCCTTCT
ATGAAAGGTTGGGCTTCGGAATCGTTTTCCGGGACGCCGGCTGGATGATCCTCCAGCGCGGGGATCTCAT
GCTGGAGTTCTTCGCCCACCCTAGGGGGAGGCTAACTGAAACACGGAAGGAGACAATACCGGAAGGAACC
CGCGCTATGACGGCAATAAAAAGACAGAATAAAACGCACGGTGTTGGGTCGTTTGTTCATAAACGCGGGG
TTCGGTCCCAGGGCTGGCACTCTGTCGATACCCCACCGAGACCCCATTGGGGCCAATACGCCCGCGTTTC
TTCCTTTTCCCCACCCCACCCCCCAAGTTCGGGTGAAGGCCCAGGGCTCGCAGCCAACGTCGGGGCGGCA
GGCCCTGCCATAGCCTCAGGTTACTCATATATACTTTAGATTGATTTAAAACTTCATTTTTAATTTAAAA
GGATCTAGGTGAAGATCCTTTTTGATAATCTCATGACCAAAATCCCTTAACGTGAGTTTTCGTTCCACTG
AGCGTCAGACCCCGTAGAAAAGATCAAAGGATCTTCTTGAGATCCTTTTTTTCTGCGCGTAATCTGCTGC
TTGCAAACAAAAAAACCACCGCTACCAGCGGTGGTTTGTTTGCCGGATCAAGAGCTACCAACTCTTTTTC
CGAAGGTAACTGGCTTCAGCAGAGCGCAGATACCAAATACTGTTCTTCTAGTGTAGCCGTAGTTAGGCCA
CCACTTCAAGAACTCTGTAGCACCGCCTACATACCTCGCTCTGCTAATCCTGTTACCAGTGGCTGCTGCC
AGTGGCGATAAGTCGTGTCTTACCGGGTTGGACTCAAGACGATAGTTACCGGATAAGGCGCAGCGGTCGG
GCTGAACGGGGGGTTCGTGCACACAGCCCAGCTTGGAGCGAACGACCTACACCGAACTGAGATACCTACA
GCGTGAGCTATGAGAAAGCGCCACGCTTCCCGAAGGGAGAAAGGCGGACAGGTATCCGGTAAGCGGCAGG
GTCGGAACAGGAGAGCGCACGAGGGAGCTTCCAGGGGGAAACGCCTGGTATCTTTATAGTCCTGTCGGGT
TTCGCCACCTCTGACTTGAGCGTCGATTTTTGTGATGCTCGTCAGGGGGGCGGAGCCTATGGAAAAACGC
CAGCAACGCGGCCTTTTTACGGTTCCTGGCCTTTTGCTGGCCTTTTGCTCACATGTTCTTTCCTGCGTTA
TCCCCTGATTCTGTGGATAACCGTATTACCGCCATGCATTAGTTATTAATAGTAATCAATTACGGGGTCA
TTAGTTCATAGCCCATATATGGAGTTCCG
Features (pLannotate 1.2.2; 18 found; start..end, strand, type, name):
    305..508     +  promoter       CMV promoter: human cytomegalovirus (CMV) immediate early promoter
    543..1478    +  CDS            ERT2: mutated ligand-binding domain of the human estrogen receptor (Feil et al., 1997)
   2130..2579    +  CDS            pMag: "positive Magnet" variant of an N-terminally truncated Vivid (VVD) blue light photoreceptor from Neurospora crassa (Kawano et al., 2015) rapidly heterodimerizes with nMagHigh1 upon blue light irradiation to form a complex with slow switch-off kinetics
   2667..6770    +  CDS            Cas9m4: catalytically dead mutant of the Cas9 endonuclease from the Streptococcus pyogenes Type II CRISPR/Cas system RNA-guided DNA-binding protein that lacks endonuclease activity due to the mutations D10A, D839A, H840A, and N863A (Mali et al., 2013)
   6837..6861    +  protein_bind   attB1: mutant version of attB; recombination site for the Gateway® BP reaction BP Clonase™
   7092..7871    +  CDS            RELA (fragment): TF65_HUMAN - Also known as NFKB3. Experimental evidence at protein level: Swiss-Prot protein existence level 1. NF-kappa-B is a pleiotropic transcription factor present in almost all cell types and is the endpoint of a series of signal transduction events that are initiated by a vast array of stimuli related to many biological processes such as inflammation, immunity, differentiation, cell growth, tumorigenesis and apoptosis. NF-kappa-B is a homo- or heterodimeric complex formed by the Rel-like domain- containing proteins RELA/p65, RELB, NFKB1/p105, NFKB1/p50, REL and NFKB2/p52. The heterodime
   7890..8459    +  CDS            Rta AD: transcriptional activation domain from the human herpesvirus 4 (Epstein-Barr virus) replication and transcription activator Rta/BRLF1 (Hardwick et al., 1992; Chavez et al., 2015)
   8883..9818    +  CDS            ESR1 (fragment): ESR1_HUMAN - Also known as ESR, NR3A1. Experimental evidence at protein level: Swiss-Prot protein existence level 1. [Isoform 3]: Involved in activation of NOS3 and endothelial nitric oxide production (PubMed:21937726). Isoforms lacking one or several functional domains are thought to modulate transcriptional activity by competitive ligand or DNA binding and/or heterodimerization with the full-length receptor (PubMed:10970861). Binds to ERE and inhibits isoform 1 (PubMed:10970861). From Homo sapiens (Human).
   9841..9924    +  CDS            large T antigen (fragment): large T antigen from SV40 (simian virus 40)
   9947..10068   +  polyA_signal   SV40 poly(A) signal: SV40 polyadenylation signal
  10102..10530   -  rep_origin     f1 ori (sequence partly withheld): f1 bacteriophage origin of replication; arrow indicates direction of (+) strand synthesis
  10557..10661   +  promoter       AmpR promoter: bla
  10663..11020   +  promoter       SV40 promoter: SV40 enhancer and early promoter
  11055..11849   +  CDS            NeoR/KanR: aminoglycoside phosphotransferase from Tn5; aph(3')-II (or nptII); confers resistance to neomycin, kanamycin, and G418 (Geneticin®)
  11870..12022   +  CDS            ble (fragment): BLE_KLEPN - Experimental evidence at protein level: Swiss-Prot protein existence level 1. Binding protein with a strong affinity to the bleomycin family of antibiotics. Binds to CL990; an antimitotic-antibiotic compound. From Klebsiella pneumoniae.
  12081..12128   +  polyA_signal   HSV TK poly(A) signal: herpes simplex virus thymidine kinase polyadenylation signal (Cole and Stacy, 1985)
  12457..13045   +  rep_origin     ori: high-copy-number ColE1/pMB1/pBR322/pUC origin of replication
  13160..304     +  enhancer       CMV enhancer (across the origin): human cytomegalovirus immediate early enhancer
