[The description below was written by a language model from this plasmid's Addgene catalogue record and pLannotate feature annotations shown in this document.]
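Description:
Cp PS Intein dCas9-VPR is a mammalian expression plasmid built on the mEGFP-N1 backbone, with a synthetic insert of about 9.3 kb cloned between NheI and NotI in a full sequence of roughly 13.2 kb. It replicates in E. coli at high copy from a ColE1/pUC-type origin and also carries an f1 origin. A single NeoR/KanR cassette, driven by tandem bacterial (bla) and SV40 early promoters and ended by the HSV TK polyadenylation signal, gives kanamycin selection in bacteria and would allow G418 selection in mammalian cells.

The CMV enhancer/promoter and an SV40 poly(A) signal drive one long fusion protein. According to the insert name, its order is ERT2, a split C-terminal intein portion (IntC1 and IntC2) interrupted by two linker-joined VVD photoreceptor domains, dCas9-VPR, the N-terminal intein fragment, and a second ERT2. The feature table confirms ERT2 domains at both ends, one Vivid-derived domain (annotated as the related pMag variant; the second copy and the intein segments are not annotated), and nuclease-dead S. pyogenes Cas9. It also finds the p65/RELA and Epstein-Barr virus Rta activation domains of VPR, while the VP64 part is not annotated. A short attB1 site lies between dCas9 and the activator, probably a cloning remnant.

The stated purpose is blue-light-controlled release of dCas9-VPR from the cytoplasm to the nucleus. The design suggests that the flanking ERT2 domains hold the fusion in the cytoplasm without ligand, and that illumination of the VVD module activates the photoswitchable intein. The activated intein would then free the RNA-guided transcriptional activator from these anchors, although the record does not spell out this mechanism. A guide RNA is not encoded here and would have to be supplied separately.
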