Addgene plasmid #242031: Cp PS Intein dCas9-VPR
Purpose: Blue-light-controlled release of dCas9-VPR from the cytoplasm to the nucleus.
Depositing lab: Vladislav Verkhusha. Publication: Photoswitchable intein for light control of covalent protein binding and cleavage. Baloban M, Manoilov KY, Karasev MM, Verkhusha VV, Shcherbakova DM. Nat Commun. 2025 Sep 11;16(1):8263. doi: 10.1038/s41467-025-63595-9. PubMed 40935816.
Backbone
  Vector backbone: mEGFP-N1
  Backbone size w/o insert (bp): 3930
  Vector type: Mammalian Expression
Growth in bacteria
  Bacterial resistance: Kanamycin, 50 μg/mL
  Growth temperature: 37°C
  Growth strain: DH5alpha
  Copy number: High Copy
Gene/Insert
  Gene/Insert name: Cp PS Intein dCas9-VPR (alt name: ERT2-Linker-IntC1-Linker 1-VVD-Linker 2-VVD-Linker 3-IntC2-SSS-dCas9-VPR-LinkerSGY-IntN-Linker-ERT2)
  Species: Synthetic
  Insert size (bp): 9289
  Promoter: CMV
  Cloning method: Restriction Enzyme; 5′ cloning site NheI (not destroyed); 3′ cloning site NotI (not destroyed)
  Sequencing primers: 5′ CMV Forward; 3′ SV40pA-R
Terms and licenses: Academic/Nonprofit Terms; Industry Terms: Not Available to Industry
How to cite: Cp PS Intein dCas9-VPR was a gift from Vladislav Verkhusha (Addgene plasmid # 242031 ; http://n2t.net/addgene:242031 ; RRID:Addgene_242031)
